>Addgene plasmid #15582 | GAL 72Q+ProGFPp416 | addgene partial sequence | sequence record 22146 | GAL1 5'-AATATACCTCTATACTTTAACGTC-3'
GGATCCCCCGGGGCTGCAGGAATTCGATATCAAGCTTATCGTACCGGGCCCCCCCTCGATCGAGGTCGAC
CGCCATGGCGACCCTGGAAAAGCTGATGAAGGCCTTCGAGTCCCTCAAAAGCTTCCAACAGCAGCAACAG
CAACAACAGCAGCAACAGCAACAACAGCAGCAACAGCAACAACAGCAGCAACAACAGCAGCAACAGCAAC
AACAGCAGCAACAGCAACAACAGCAGCAGCAGCAACAACAGCAGCAACAGCAACAACAACAGCAGCAACA
GCAACAACAGCAGCAACAGCAACAACAGCAGCAACAGCAACAACAGCAGCAACAGCAACAACCGCCACCA
CCTCCCCCTCCACCCCCACCTCCTCAACTTCCTCAACCTCCTCCACAGGCACAGCCTCTGCTGCCTCAGC
CACAACCTCCTCCACCTCCACCTCCACCTCCTCCAGGCCCAGCTGTGGCTGAGGAGCCTCTGCACCGACC
TGGATCCCTGGTGAGCAAGGGCGAGGAGCTGTTCACCGGGGTGGTGCCCATCCTGGTCGAGCTGGACGGC
GACGTAAACGGCCACAAGTTCAGCGTGTCCGGCGAGGGCGAGGGCGATGCCACCTACGGCAAGCTGACCC
TGAAGTTCATCTGCACCACCGGCAAGCTGCCCGTGCCCTGGCCCACCCTCGTGACCACCCTGACCTACGG
CGTGCAGTGCTTCAGCCGCTACCCCGACCACATGAAGCAGCACGACTTCTTCAAGTCCGCCATGCCCGAA
GGCTACG
