[The description below was written by a language model from this plasmid's Addgene catalogue record.]
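Description:
GAL 72Q+ProGFPp416 is a yeast expression plasmid built on the p416 Gal backbone (about 5.6 kb without the insert). It is a shuttle vector: it is propagated in E. coli under ampicillin selection, and in Saccharomyces cerevisiae it is maintained through the URA3 auxotrophic marker, which allows selection in ura3 strains on medium lacking uracil. The record lists it as low copy. This fits the p416 series, which are generally centromeric (CEN/ARS) vectors, although the origin elements are not itemised in the record and no feature table is provided.

The insert is a fragment of human huntingtin (HTT) carrying an expanded polyglutamine tract of 72 glutamines, with the adjacent proline-rich region retained ("+Pro"). GFP is fused to the C terminus of the insert. The exact boundaries of the HTT fragment are not stated. The backbone name and the Gal1 sequencing primer indicate that expression is driven by the galactose-inducible GAL1 promoter. This promoter is repressed on glucose and switched on by galactose, so a potentially toxic protein can be expressed conditionally.

The associated publication concerns how the sequences flanking a polyglutamine tract alter its toxicity in yeast. The construct serves as the 72Q variant with the proline-rich region present in that work. The GFP fusion allows localisation and aggregation of the protein to be followed by fluorescence microscopy alongside growth-based toxicity assays, presumably in comparison with related constructs that differ in flanking sequence.
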