Addgene plasmid #15582: GAL 72Q+ProGFPp416
Depositing lab: Susan Lindquist. Depositing organization: Whitehead Institute for Biomedical Research. Publication: Flanking sequences profoundly alter polyglutamine toxicity in yeast. Duennwald ML, Jagadish S, Muchowski PJ, Lindquist S. Proc Natl Acad Sci U S A. 2006 Jul 18. 103(29):11045-50. 10.1073/pnas.0604547103 PubMed 16832050.
Backbone
  Vector backbone: p416 Gal
  Backbone size w/o insert (bp): 5600
  Vector type: Yeast Expression
  Selectable markers: URA3
Growth in bacteria
  Bacterial resistance: Ampicillin, 100 μg/mL
  Growth temperature: 37°C
  Growth strain: DH5alpha
  Copy number: Low Copy
Gene/Insert
  Gene/Insert name: htt 72Q + Pro (alt name: htt 72Q)
  Species: H. sapiens (human)
  Mutation: Proline-rich region present
  GenBank ID: NM_002111
  Entrez Gene: HTT (a.k.a. HD, IT15, LOMARS)
  Tag / fusion protein: GFP (C terminal on insert)
  Cloning method: Restriction Enzyme
  Sequencing primers: 5′ Gal1; 3′ EGFP-N
Terms and licenses: Academic/Nonprofit Terms; Industry Terms: Not Available to Industry
Depositor comments: Lindquist lab number: 6759
How to cite: GAL 72Q+ProGFPp416 was a gift from Susan Lindquist (Addgene plasmid # 15582 ; http://n2t.net/addgene:15582 ; RRID:Addgene_15582)
